Addgene plasmid #78678: 36INS-pTet_AB
Purpose: Insulated MoClo promoter for E. coli. 36nt DNA spacer empirically selected. Modified from BBa_R0040. [A:36INS-pTet:B]
Depositing lab: Douglas Densmore. Depositing organization: Boston University Main Campus. Publication: Reducing DNA context dependence in bacterial promoters. Carr SB, Beal J, Densmore DM. PLoS One. 2017 Apr 19;12(4):e0176013. doi: 10.1371/journal.pone.0176013. eCollection 2017. PubMed 28422998.
Backbone
  Vector backbone: DVA
  Backbone size w/o insert (bp): 2023
  Total vector size (bp): 2113
  Vector type: Synthetic Biology
Growth in bacteria
  Bacterial resistance: Ampicillin, 100 μg/mL
  Growth temperature: 37°C
  Growth strain: DH5alpha
  Copy number: High Copy
Gene/Insert
  Gene/Insert name: Insulated pTet Promoter (alt name: 36INS-pTet_AB)
  Species: Synthetic
  Insert size (bp): 90
  Cloning method: Restriction Enzyme; 5′ cloning site BbsI (destroyed during cloning); 3′ cloning site BbsI (destroyed during cloning)
  Sequencing primers: 5′ TGCCACCTGACGTCTAAGAA; 3′ ATTACCGCCTTTGAGTGAGC
Terms and licenses: Academic/Nonprofit Terms; Industry Terms: Not Available to Industry
How to cite: 36INS-pTet_AB was a gift from Douglas Densmore (Addgene plasmid # 78678 ; http://n2t.net/addgene:78678 ; RRID:Addgene_78678)
