[The description below was written by a language model from this plasmid's Addgene catalogue record and pLannotate feature annotations shown in this document.]
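Description:
36INS-pTet_AB is a small, high-copy synthetic-biology part plasmid for E. coli, built in the MoClo destination vector DVA. It is propagated through a ColE1/pUC-type origin and selected with ampicillin through a β-lactamase gene driven by its own bla promoter. The annotated sequence also shows BioBrick prefix and suffix scars and a putative bacterial terminator flanking the part position, reflecting the backbone's BioBrick-derived design. The catalogue lists a total size of 2113 bp, whereas the depositor's full sequence record is 2198 nt; the record does not explain this difference.

The payload is a 90 bp synthetic insert, an insulated version of the TetR-repressible pTet promoter modified from the registry part BBa_R0040. A 36-nucleotide DNA spacer, chosen empirically, serves as the insulator, and the associated work concerns reducing the dependence of bacterial promoter activity on neighbouring DNA context. The record does not state where the spacer sits relative to the promoter. The annotation software finds a tet operator (O2) within the insert. It also reports a short match to a doxycycline-inducible H1 promoter variant, which most likely reflects a second shared tetO-containing stretch, not any mammalian element.

The part was cloned through BbsI sites that were destroyed in the process, and the name indicates that it carries the MoClo fusion sites A and B, the promoter position in that hierarchical Golden Gate scheme. It serves as a basic promoter module to be assembled with ribosome binding sites, coding sequences and terminators into transcription units. In hosts expressing TetR, expression from such units would be expected to be regulated by tetracycline-type inducers.
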