Features (pLannotate 1.2.2; 8 found; start..end, strand, type, name):
     41..59      +  protein_bind   tet operator: tetO; bacterial operator O2 for the tetR and tetA genes tetracycline repressor TetR
     65..84      +  promoter       H1-2O2 promoter (fragment): doxycycline-inducible variant of the human H1 RNA promoter (Henriksen et al., 2007)
    106..126     +  misc_feature   BioBrick suffix: universal suffix for all parts
    303..891     -  rep_origin     ori: high-copy-number ColE1/pMB1/pBR322/pUC origin of replication
   1062..1922    -  CDS            AmpR: β-lactamase; bla; confers resistance to ampicillin, carbenicillin, and related antibiotics
   1923..2027    -  promoter       AmpR promoter: bla
   2117..2160    -  terminator     bacterial terminator: putative bacterial transcription terminator
   2163..2184    +  misc_feature   BioBrick prefix: BioBrick prefix for parts that do not start with "ATG"
>Addgene plasmid #78678 | 36INS-pTet_AB | depositor full sequence | sequence record 147243 | 36INS-pTet_AB sequence 2198 bps
GGAGCGGAGAGAATACATAGTAAAGAAACCTCACTGTTGTTCCCTATCAGTGATAGAGATTGACATCCCT
ATCAGTGATAGAGATACTGAGCACTACTAGAGACCTACTAGTAGCGGCCGCTGCAGGCTTCCTCGCTCAC
TGACTCGCTGCGCTCGGTCGTTCGGCTGCGGCGAGCGGTATCAGCTCACTCAAAGGCGGTAATACGGTTA
TCCACAGAATCAGGGGATAACGCAGGAAAGAACATGTGAGCAAAAGGCCAGCAAAAGGCCAGGAACCGTA
AAAAGGCCGCGTTGCTGGCGTTTTTCCACAGGCTCCGCCCCCCTGACGAGCATCACAAAAATCGACGCTC
AAGTCAGAGGTGGCGAAACCCGACAGGACTATAAAGATACCAGGCGTTTCCCCCTGGAAGCTCCCTCGTG
CGCTCTCCTGTTCCGACCCTGCCGCTTACCGGATACCTGTCCGCCTTTCTCCCTTCGGGAAGCGTGGCGC
TTTCTCATAGCTCACGCTGTAGGTATCTCAGTTCGGTGTAGGTCGTTCGCTCCAAGCTGGGCTGTGTGCA
CGAACCCCCCGTTCAGCCCGACCGCTGCGCCTTATCCGGTAACTATCGTCTTGAGTCCAACCCGGTAAGA
CACGACTTATCGCCACTGGCAGCAGCCACTGGTAACAGGATTAGCAGAGCGAGGTATGTAGGCGGTGCTA
CAGAGTTCTTGAAGTGGTGGCCTAACTACGGCTACACTAGAAGAACAGTATTTGGTATCTGCGCTCTGCT
GAAGCCAGTTACCTTCGGAAAAAGAGTTGGTAGCTCTTGATCCGGCAAACAAACCACCGCTGGTAGCGGT
GGTTTTTTTGTTTGCAAGCAGCAGATTACGCGCAGAAAAAAAGGATCTCAAGAAGATCCTTTGATCTTTT
CTACGGGGTCTGACGCTCAGTGGAACGAAAACTCACGTTAAGGGATTTTGGTCATGAGATTATCAAAAAG
GATCTTCACCTAGATCCTTTTAAATTAAAAATGAAGTTTTAAATCAATCTAAAGTATATATGAGTAAACT
TGGTCTGACAGTTACCAATGCTTAATCAGTGAGGCACCTATCTCAGCGATCTGTCTATTTCGTTCATCCA
TAGTTGCCTGACTCCCCGTCGTGTAGATAACTACGATACGGGAGGGCTTACCATCTGGCCCCAGTGCTGC
AATGATACCGCGCGACCCACGCTCACCGGCTCCAGATTTATCAGCAATAAACCAGCCAGCCGGAAGGGCC
GAGCGCAGAAGTGGTCCTGCAACTTTATCCGCCTCCATCCAGTCTATTAATTGTTGCCGGGAAGCTAGAG
TAAGTAGTTCGCCAGTTAATAGTTTGCGCAACGTTGTTGCCATTGCTACAGGCATCGTGGTGTCACGCTC
GTCGTTTGGTATGGCTTCATTCAGCTCCGGTTCCCAACGATCAAGGCGAGTTACATGATCCCCCATGTTG
TGCAAAAAAGCGGTTAGCTCCTTCGGTCCTCCGATCGTTGTCAGAAGTAAGTTGGCCGCAGTGTTATCAC
TCATGGTTATGGCAGCACTGCATAATTCTCTTACTGTCATGCCATCCGTAAGATGCTTTTCTGTGACTGG
TGAGTACTCAACCAAGTCATTCTGAGAATAGTGTATGCGGCGACCGAGTTGCTCTTGCCCGGCGTCAATA
CGGGATAATACCGCGCCACATAGCAGAACTTTAAAAGTGCTCATCATTGGAAAACGTTCTTCGGGGCGAA
AACTCTCAAGGATCTTACCGCTGTTGAGATCCAGTTCGATGTAACCCACTCGTGCACCCAACTGATCTTC
AGCATCTTTTACTTTCACCAGCGTTTCTGGGTGAGCAAAAACAGGAAGGCAAAATGCCGCAAAAAAGGGA
ATAAGGGCGACACGGAAATGTTGAATACTCATACTCTTCCTTTTTCAATATTATTGAAGCATTTATCAGG
GTTATTGTCTCATGAGCGGATACATATTTGAATGTATTTAGAAAAATAAACAAATAGGGGTTCCGCGCAC
ATTTCCCCGAAAAGTGCCACCTGACGTCTAAGAAACCATTATTATCATGACATTAACCTATAAAAATAGG
CGTATCACGAGGCAGAATTTCAGATAAAAAAAATCCTTAGCTTTCGCTAAGGATGATTTCTGGAATTCGC
GGCCGCTTCTAGAGACTAGTGGGTCTCA
