>Addgene plasmid #78678 | 36INS-pTet_AB | addgene partial sequence | sequence record 155959 | MoCloR 5'-gccacctgacgtctaagaaacc-3'
AATAGGCGTATCACGAGGCAGAATTTCAGATAAAAAAAATCCTTAGCTTTCGCTAAGGATGATTTCTGGA
ATTCGCGGCCGCTTCTAGAGACTAGTGGGTCTCAGGAGCGGAGAGAATACATAGTAAAGAAACCTCACTG
TTGTTCCCTATCAGTGATAGAGATTGACATCCCTATCAGTGATAGAGATACTGAGCACTACTAGAGACCT
ACTAGTAGCGGCCGCTGCAGGCTTCCTCGCTCACTGACTCGCTGCGCTCGGTCGTTCGGCTGCGGCGAGC
GGTATCAGCTCACTCAAAGGCGGTAATACGGTTATCCACAGAATCAGGGGATAACGCAGGAAAGAACATG
TGAGCAAAAGGCCAGCAAAAGGCCAGGAACCGTAAAAAGGCCGCGTTGCTGGCGTTTTTCCACAGGCTCC
GCCCCCCTGACGAGCATCACAAAAATCGACGCTCAAGTCAGAGGTGGCGAAACCCGACAGGACTATAAAG
ATACCAGGCGTTTCCCCCTGGAAGCTCCCTCGTGCGCTCTCCTGTTCCGACCCTGCCGCTTACCGGATAC
CTGTCCGCCTTTCTCCCTTCGGGAAGCGTGGCGCTTTCTCATAGCTCACGCTGTAGGTATCTCAGTTCGG
TGTAGGTCGTTCGCTCCAAGCTGGGCTGTGTGCACGAACCCCCCGTTCAGCCCGACCGCTGCGCCTTATC
CGGTAACTATCGTCTTGAGTCCAACCCGGTAAGACACGACTTATCGCCACTGGCAGCAGCCACTGGTAAC
AGGATTAGCAGAGCGAGGTATGTAGGCGGTGCTACAGAGTTCTTGAAGTGGTGGCCTAACTACGGCTACA
CTAGAAGAACAGTATTTGGTATCTGCGCTCTGCTGA
