>Addgene plasmid #78678 | 36INS-pTet_AB | addgene partial sequence | sequence record 155960 | ASK-FN2 5'-CGGCCTTTTTACGGTTCCTG-3'
GCTCAGTATCTCTATCACTGATAGGGATGTCAATCTCTATCACTGATAGGGAACAACAGTGAGGTTTCTT
TACTATGTATTCTCTCCGCTCCTGAGACCCACTAGTCTCTAGAAGCGGCCGCGAATTCCAGAAATCATCC
TTAGCGAAAGCTAAGGATTTTTTTTATCTGAAATTCTGCCTCGTGATACGCCTATTTTTATAGGTTAATG
TCATGATAATAATGGTTTCTTAGACGTCAGGTGGCACTTTTCGGGGAAATGTGCGCGGAACCCCTATTTG
TTTATTTTTCTAAATACATTCAAATATGTATCCGCTCATGAGACAATAACCCTGATAAATGCTTCAATAA
TATTGAAAAAGGAAGAGTATGAGTATTCAACATTTCCGTGTCGCCCTTATTCCCTTTTTTGCGGCATTTT
GCCTTCCTGTTTTTGCTCACCCA
